Addgene plasmid #44960: pGF28
Depositing lab: Michael Grunstein. Depositing organization: University of California, Los Angeles (UCLA). Publication: Yeast histone H4 and H3 N-termini have different effects on the chromatin structure of the GAL1 promoter. Fisher-Adams G, Grunstein M. EMBO J. 1995 Apr 3;14(7):1468-77. PubMed 7729422.
Backbone
  Vector backbone: pGF1 1
  Vector type: Yeast Expression
Growth in bacteria
  Bacterial resistance: Ampicillin, 100 μg/mL
  Growth temperature: 37°C
  Growth strain: XL1 Blue
  Copy number: Unknown
Gene/Insert
  Gene/Insert name: hhf2
  Mutation: del (4-14)
  Cloning method: Restriction Enzyme; 5′ cloning site HindIII (unknown if destroyed); 3′ cloning site EcoRI (unknown if destroyed)
  Sequencing primers: 5′ CCTACATCTTGTTCAAAAGAGTAGC
Terms and licenses: Academic/Nonprofit Terms; Industry Terms: Not Available to Industry
How to cite: pGF28 was a gift from Michael Grunstein (Addgene plasmid # 44960 ; http://n2t.net/addgene:44960 ; RRID:Addgene_44960)
