[The description below was written by a language model from this plasmid's Addgene catalogue record.]
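Description:
pGF28 is a yeast expression plasmid built on a backbone recorded as pGF1 1 and carrying a mutant allele of hhf2, one of the two Saccharomyces cerevisiae genes that encode histone H4. The insert bears an internal deletion, del(4-14), which removes residues 4 through 14 of the H4 N-terminal tail. In wild-type H4 this region contains several of the acetylatable lysines that contribute to chromatin regulation. The fragment was introduced by restriction cloning between HindIII at the 5′ end and EcoRI at the 3′ end, and the record does not say whether these sites survive in the final plasmid.

The plasmid is propagated in E. coli under ampicillin selection, and its copy number is listed as unknown. The record gives no feature table, and it does not state the promoter driving hhf2 (whether native or heterologous), the yeast selectable marker, or the yeast replication elements (centromeric, 2μ or integrating), so these details cannot be described here.

Judging from the associated publication title, which concerns the differing effects of the histone H4 and H3 N-termini on chromatin structure at the GAL1 promoter, the construct was likely made to supply a tail-truncated H4 in yeast. That would let the contribution of this segment of the H4 tail to nucleosome organisation and promoter chromatin be compared with wild-type histone and with other N-terminal deletions. It would generally be useful for genetic and biochemical dissection of histone tail function in budding yeast.
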