>Addgene plasmid #44960 | pGF28 | addgene partial sequence | sequence record 64161 | yHHF2pro-F 5'-CCTACATCTTGTTCAAAAGAGTAGC-3'
ATGTCCGGTAGAGCCAAGCGTCACAGAAAGATTCTAAGAGATAACATTCAAGGTATCACTAAGCCAGCTA
TCAGAAGATTAGCTAGAAGAGGTGGTGTCAAGCGTATTTCTGGTTTGATCTACGAAGAAGTCAGAGCCGT
CTTGAAATCCTTCTTGGAATCCGTCATCAGGGACTCTGTTACTTACACTGAACACGCCAAGAGAAAGACT
GTTACTTCTTTGGATGTTGTTTATGCTTTGAAGAGACAAGGTAGAACCTTATATGGTTTCGGTGGTTAAA
CAATCGGTGGTTAAACAATCGGTGTTTGAAATTATTTTCATGCCTTTCAAAAAATAAAATAACGATCATT
CTATTGGGAATATAATAGAACCTTATGTATGCATTTTTCGGTTTTTTATTATTTCATGTACTATATATAT
TAAAAATAAGTCTCAATAAAAGAAACTAGTTTCCGAACTGTCTTAGATAGTCTTCCCTTATGTGCTCCTC
CATTTCATTGCCGTTGAGTGCTTCGACGTGGCGTTCGTGTCCCCTCTGTTGGTTAAGCAGATTTACCCAA
ATATTTACGCAGAAACCCATGGAATCCTCAATTTCACGCTTTTTCTTGGGACATCTGCACCTGCAGCCAC
ACCCAAATTCCCTTCCCTCGTCGTAGGCCGCGTTTTTACGTTTGAATTTTGAGTCACTGGCTAAGTAGGA
GAATTCTTGAAGACGAAAGGGCCTCGTGATACGCCTATTTTTATAGGTTAATGTCATGATAATAATGGTT
TCTTAGACGTCAGGTGGCACTTT
